Addgene plasmid #107478: pCEP4-SERTF88H-myc
Purpose: Mammalian expression plasmid for codon optimized mutant hSERT with internal MYC tag inserted in ECL2, mutation F88H conferring gain of function phenotype
Depositing lab: Erik Procko. Publication: Deep Mutagenesis of a Transporter for Uptake of a Non-Native Substrate Identifies Conformationally Dynamic Regions. Young HJ, Chan M, Selvam B, Szymanski SK, Shukla D, Procko E. bioRxiv 2021.04.19.440442 10.1101/2021.04.19.440442.
Backbone
  Vector backbone: pCEP4
  Backbone manufacturer: Invitrogen
  Backbone size w/o insert (bp): 10410
  Vector type: Mammalian Expression
  Selectable markers: Hygromycin
Growth in bacteria
  Bacterial resistance: Ampicillin, 100 μg/mL
  Growth temperature: 37°C
  Growth strain: DH5alpha
  Copy number: High Copy
Gene/Insert
  Gene/Insert name: Serotonin Transporter (SERT) (alt name: SLC6A4)
  Species: H. sapiens (human)
  Insert size (bp): 1985
  Mutation: F88H
  Entrez Gene: SLC6A4 (a.k.a. 5-HTT, 5-HTTLPR, 5HTT, HTT, OCD1, SERT, SERT1, hSERT)
  Promoter: CMV
  Cloning method: Restriction Enzyme; 5′ cloning site NHE1 (not destroyed); 3′ cloning site XHO1 (not destroyed)
  Sequencing primers: 5′ CMV Forward; 3′ EBV Reverse
Terms and licenses: Academic/Nonprofit Terms; Industry Terms: Not Available to Industry
Depositor comments: Please visit https://doi.org/10.1101/2021.04.19.440442 for bioRxiv preprint.
How to cite: pCEP4-SERTF88H-myc was a gift from Erik Procko (Addgene plasmid # 107478 ; http://n2t.net/addgene:107478 ; RRID:Addgene_107478)
