[The description below was written by a language model from this plasmid's Addgene catalogue record and pLannotate feature annotations shown in this document.]
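Description:
pCEP4-SERTF88H-myc is a mammalian expression plasmid built on the Invitrogen pCEP4 episomal backbone and carrying a codon-optimized human serotonin transporter (SERT, gene SLC6A4). The insert of roughly 2 kb sits between the retained NheI and XhoI sites. It is transcribed from the human cytomegalovirus immediate-early enhancer and promoter, and on the circular 12,145 bp map the SV40 polyadenylation signal lies just downstream of the coding sequence. The transporter carries a MYC epitope inserted internally in extracellular loop 2. This placement should expose the tag on the outside of the cell, allowing antibody detection of surface-localized protein. It also carries the F88H substitution, which the depositor describes as conferring a gain-of-function phenotype. The feature table annotates the SLC6A4 coding sequence as a single feature and does not mark the tag or the mutation separately.

In E. coli the plasmid is maintained through a high-copy ColE1/pUC-type origin and selected with ampicillin via the β-lactamase gene. In mammalian cells, the Epstein-Barr virus oriP origin together with the EBNA1 coding sequence allows the plasmid to replicate and persist as an extrachromosomal episome in permissive primate cell lines. A hygromycin B phosphotransferase cassette, driven by an HSV thymidine kinase promoter and ended by the TK polyadenylation signal, provides selection. The short herpesviral, tetracycline-resistance, rop and T-antigen fragments in the annotation are non-functional remnants of backbone assembly. The associated study used deep mutagenesis of a transporter to examine uptake of a non-native substrate, so this plasmid most likely serves to express and characterize an individual variant from that work.
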