Features (pLannotate 1.2.2; 22 found; start..end, strand, type, name):
     14..148     -  polyA_signal   SV40 poly(A) signal: SV40 polyadenylation signal
    171..254     -  CDS            large T antigen (fragment): large T antigen from SV40 (simian virus 40)
    257..297     +  CDS            rop (fragment): Rop protein, which maintains plasmids at low copy number; rop
    409..427     -  misc_feature   MCS (fragment): pUC18/19 multiple cloning site
    873..2662    -  rep_origin     oriP: Epstein-Barr virus oriP replication origin (Yates et al., 2000)
   2663..2881    -  CDS            gL (fragment): GL_EBVB9 - Experimental evidence at protein level: Swiss-Prot protein existence level 1. The heterodimer glycoprotein H-glycoprotein L is required for the fusion of viral and plasma membranes leading to virus entry into the host cell. Acts as a functional inhibitor of gH and maintains gH in an inhibited form. Upon binding to host integrins, gL dissociates from gH leading to activation of the viral fusion glycoproteins gB and gH. Fusion of EBV with B-lymphocytes requires the additional receptor- binding protein gp42, which forms a complex with gH/gL. The heterodimer gH/gL targets also host EPHA
   2964..4889    -  CDS            EBNA1: Epstein-Barr nuclear antigen 1, also known as EBNA-1 crucial for latent viral infection, and for episomal amplification of vectors containing the oriP origin (Okita et al., 2013)
   4927..5271    -  CDS            BRRF2_EBVB9 (fragment): Protein inferred from homology: Swiss-Prot protein existence level 3. From Epstein-Barr virus (strain B95-8) (HHV-4) (Human herpesvirus 4).
   5274..5297    -  promoter       tet promoter (fragment): E. coli promoter for tetracycline efflux protein gene
   5410..5514    +  promoter       AmpR promoter: bla
   5515..6375    +  CDS            AmpR: β-lactamase; bla; confers resistance to ampicillin, carbenicillin, and related antibiotics
   6546..7134    +  rep_origin     ori: high-copy-number ColE1/pMB1/pBR322/pUC origin of replication
   7180..7338    -  CDS            TcR (fragment): tetracycline efflux protein; tet; confers resistance to tetracycline
   7459..7659    -  CDS            MDV035 (fragment): UL24_GAHVM - Protein inferred from homology: Swiss-Prot protein existence level 3. May play a role in the dispersal of host nucleolin from the nucleolus throughout the nucleus leading to a decrease in ribosome biogenesis. From Gallid herpesvirus 2 (strain Chicken/Md5/ATCC VR-987) (GaHV-2) (Marek's disease herpesvirus type 1).
   7648..7710    +  promoter       Mini-TK promoter: minimal herpes simplex virus (HSV) thymidine kinase promoter
   7753..8790    +  CDS            HygR: hygromycin B phosphotransferase confers resistance to hygromycin
   8832..8880    +  polyA_signal   HSV TK poly(A) signal: herpes simplex virus thymidine kinase polyadenylation signal (Cole and Stacy, 1985)
   9080..9304    +  CDS            gH (fragment): GH_HHV11 - Experimental evidence at protein level: Swiss-Prot protein existence level 1. The heterodimer glycoprotein H-glycoprotein L is required for the fusion of viral and plasma membranes leading to virus entry into the host cell. Following initial binding to host receptor, membrane fusion is mediated by the fusion machinery composed of gB and the heterodimer gH/gL. May also be involved in the fusion between the virion envelope and the outer nuclear membrane during virion morphogenesis. From Human herpesvirus 1 (strain 17) (HHV-1) (Human herpes simplex virus 1).
   9335..9360    -  CDS            bla(M) (fragment): β-lactamase lacking the signal sequence; bla(M); allows cytosolic expression of β-lactamase
   9534..9913    +  enhancer       CMV enhancer: human cytomegalovirus immediate early enhancer
   9915..10114   +  promoter       CMV promoter: human cytomegalovirus (CMV) immediate early promoter
  10172..12133   +  CDS            SLC6A4: SC6A4_HUMAN - Also known as HTT, SERT. Experimental evidence at protein level: Swiss-Prot protein existence level 1. Serotonin transporter whose primary function in the central nervous system involves the regulation of serotonergic signaling via transport of serotonin molecules from the synaptic cleft back into the pre-synaptic terminal for re-utilization. Plays a key role in mediating regulation of the availability of serotonin to other receptors of serotonergic systems. Terminates the action of serotonin and recycles it in a sodium-dependent manner. From Homo sapiens (Human).
>Addgene plasmid #107478 | pCEP4-SERTF88H-myc | depositor full sequence | sequence record 205623 | pCEP4-SERTF88H-myc sequence 12145 bps
GCCGGCAAGGCCGGATCCAGACATGATAAGATACATTGATGAGTTTGGACAAACCACAACTAGAATGCAG
TGAAAAAAATGCTTTATTTGTGAAATTTGTGATGCTATTGCTTTATTTGTAACCATTATAAGCTGCAATA
AACAAGTTAACAACAACAATTGCATTCATTTTATGTTTCAGGTTCAGGGGGAGGTGTGGGAGGTTTTTTA
AAGCAAGTAAAACCTCTACAAATGTGGTATGGCTGATTATGATCCGGCTGCCTCGCGCGTTTCGGTGATG
ACGGTGAAAACCTCTGACACATGCAGCTCCCGGAGACGGTCACAGCTTGTCTGTAAGCGGATGCCGGGAG
CAGACAAGCCCGTCAGGGCGCGTCAGCGGGTGTTGGCGGGTGTCGGGGCGCAGCCATGAGGTCGACTCTA
GAGGATCGATCCCCGCCCCGGACGAACTAAACCTGACTACGACATCTCTGCCCCTTCTTCGCGGGGCAGT
GCATGTAATCCCTTCAGTTGGTTGGTACAACTTGCCAACTGGGCCCTGTTCCACATGTGACACGGGGGGG
GACCAAACACAAAGGGGTTCTCTGACTGTAGTTGACATCCTTATAAATGGATGTGCACATTTGCCAACAC
TGAGTGGCTTTCATCCTGGAGCAGACTTTGCAGTCTGTGGACTGCAACACAACATTGCCTTTATGTGTAA
CTCTTGGCTGAAGCTCTTACACCAATGCTGGGGGACATGTACCTCCCAGGGGCCCAGGAAGACTACGGGA
GGCTACACCAACGTCAATCAGAGGGGCCTGTGTAGCTACCGATAAGCGGACCCTCAAGAGGGCATTAGCA
ATAGTGTTTATAAGGCCCCCTTGTTAACCCTAAACGGGTAGCATATGCTTCCCGGGTAGTAGTATATACT
ATCCAGACTAACCCTAATTCAATAGCATATGTTACCCAACGGGAAGCATATGCTATCGAATTAGGGTTAG
TAAAAGGGTCCTAAGGAACAGCGATATCTCCCACCCCATGAGCTGTCACGGTTTTATTTACATGGGGTCA
GGATTCCACGAGGGTAGTGAACCATTTTAGTCACAAGGGCAGTGGCTGAAGATCAAGGAGCGGGCAGTGA
ACTCTCCTGAATCTTCGCCTGCTTCTTCATTCTCCTTCGTTTAGCTAATAGAATAACTGCTGAGTTGTGA
ACAGTAAGGTGTATGTGAGGTGCTCGAAAACAAGGTTTCAGGTGACGCCCCCAGAATAAAATTTGGACGG
GGGGTTCAGTGGTGGCATTGTGCTATGACACCAATATAACCCTCACAAACCCCTTGGGCAATAAATACTA
GTGTAGGAATGAAACATTCTGAATATCTTTAACAATAGAAATCCATGGGGTGGGGACAAGCCGTAAAGAC
TGGATGTCCATCTCACACGAATTTATGGCTATGGGCAACACATAATCCTAGTGCAATATGATACTGGGGT
TATTAAGATGTGTCCCAGGCAGGGACCAAGACAGGTGAACCATGTTGTTACACTCTATTTGTAACAAGGG
GAAAGAGAGTGGACGCCGACAGCAGCGGACTCCACTGGTTGTCTCTAACACCCCCGAAAATTAAACGGGG
CTCCACGCCAATGGGGCCCATAAACAAAGACAAGTGGCCACTCTTTTTTTTGAAATTGTGGAGTGGGGGC
ACGCGTCAGCCCCCACACGCCGCCCTGCGGTTTTGGACTGTAAAATAAGGGTGTAATAACTTGGCTGATT
GTAACCCCGCTAACCACTGCGGTCAAACCACTTGCCCACAAAACCACTAATGGCACCCCGGGGAATACCT
GCATAAGTAGGTGGGCGGGCCAAGATAGGGGCGCGATTGCTGCGATCTGGAGGACAAATTACACACACTT
GCGCCTGAGCGCCAAGCACAGGGTTGTTGGTCCTCATATTCACGAGGTCGCTGAGAGCACGGTGGGCTAA
TGTTGCCATGGGTAGCATATACTACCCAAATATCTGGATAGCATATGCTATCCTAATCTATATCTGGGTA
GCATAGGCTATCCTAATCTATATCTGGGTAGCATATGCTATCCTAATCTATATCTGGGTAGTATATGCTA
TCCTAATTTATATCTGGGTAGCATAGGCTATCCTAATCTATATCTGGGTAGCATATGCTATCCTAATCTA
TATCTGGGTAGTATATGCTATCCTAATCTGTATCCGGGTAGCATATGCTATCCTAATAGAGATTAGGGTA
GTATATGCTATCCTAATTTATATCTGGGTAGCATATACTACCCAAATATCTGGATAGCATATGCTATCCT
AATCTATATCTGGGTAGCATATGCTATCCTAATCTATATCTGGGTAGCATAGGCTATCCTAATCTATATC
TGGGTAGCATATGCTATCCTAATCTATATCTGGGTAGTATATGCTATCCTAATTTATATCTGGGTAGCAT
AGGCTATCCTAATCTATATCTGGGTAGCATATGCTATCCTAATCTATATCTGGGTAGTATATGCTATCCT
AATCTGTATCCGGGTAGCATATGCTATCCTCATGCATATACAGTCAGCATATGATACCCAGTAGTAGAGT
GGGAGTGCTATCCTTTGCATATGCCGCCACCTCCCAAGGGGGCGTGAATTTTCGCTGCTTGTCCTTTTCC
TGCTGGTTGCTCCCATTCTTAGGTGAATTTAAGGAGGCCAGGCTAAAGCCGTCGCATGTCTGATTGCTCA
CCAGGTAAATGTCGCTAATGTTTTCCAACGCGAGAAGGTGTTGAGCGCGGAGCTGAGTGACGTGACAACA
TGGGTATGCCCAATTGCCCCATGTTGGGAGGACGAAAATGGTGACAAGACAGATGGCCAGAAATACACCA
ACAGCACGCATGATGTCTACTGGGGATTTATTCTTTAGTGCGGGGGAATACACGGCTTTTAATACGATTG
AGGGCGTCTCCTAACAAGTTACATCACTCCTGCCCTTCCTCACCCTCATCTCCATCACCTCCTTCATCTC
CGTCATCTCCGTCATCACCCTCCGCGGCAGCCCCTTCCACCATAGGTGGAAACCAGGGAGGCAAATCTAC
TCCATCGTCAAAGCTGCACACAGTCACCCTGATATTGCAGGTAGGAGCGGGCTTTGTCATAACAAGGTCC
TTAATCGCATCCTTCAAAACCTCAGCAAATATATGAGTTTGTAAAAAGACCATGAAATAACAGACAATGG
ACTCCCTTAGCGGGCCAGGTTGTGGGCCGGGTCCAGGGGCCATTCCAAAGGGGAGACGACTCAATGGTGT
AAGACGACATTGTGGAATAGCAAGGGCAGTTCCTCGCCTTAGGTTGTAAAGGGAGGTCTTACTACCTCCA
TATACGAACACACCGGCGACCCAAGTTCCTTCGTCGGTAGTCCTTTCTACGTGACTCCTAGCCAGGAGAG
CTCTTAAACCTTCTGCAATGTTCTCAAATTTCGGGTTGGAACCTCCTTGACCACGATGCTTTCCAAACCA
CCCTCCTTTTTTGCGCCTGCCTCCATCACCCTGACCCCGGGGTCCAGTGCTTGGGCCTTCTCCTGGGTCA
TCTGCGGGGCCCTGCTCTATCGCTCCCGGGGGCACGTCAGGCTCACCATCTGGGCCACCTTCTTGGTGGT
ATTCAAAATAATCGGCTTCCCCTACAGGGTGGAAAAATGGCCTTCTACCTGGAGGGGGCCTGCGCGGTGG
AGACCCGGATGATGATGACTGACTACTGGGACTCCTGGGCCTCTTTTCTCCACGTCCACGACCTCTCCCC
CTGGCTCTTTCACGACTTCCCCCCCTGGCTCTTTCACGTCCTCTACCCCGGCGGCCTCCACTACCTCCTC
GACCCCGGCCTCCACTACCTCCTCGACCCCGGCCTCCACTGCCTCCTCGACCCCGGCCTCCACCTCCTGC
TCCTGCCCCTCCTGCTCCTGCCCCTCCTCCTGCTCCTGCCCCTCCTGCCCCTCCTGCTCCTGCCCCTCCT
GCCCCTCCTGCTCCTGCCCCTCCTGCCCCTCCTGCTCCTGCCCCTCCTGCCCCTCCTCCTGCTCCTGCCC
CTCCTGCCCCTCCTCCTGCTCCTGCCCCTCCTGCCCCTCCTGCTCCTGCCCCTCCTGCCCCTCCTGCTCC
TGCCCCTCCTGCCCCTCCTGCTCCTGCCCCTCCTGCTCCTGCCCCTCCTGCTCCTGCCCCTCCTGCTCCT
GCCCCTCCTGCCCCTCCTGCCCCTCCTCCTGCTCCTGCCCCTCCTGCTCCTGCCCCTCCTGCCCCTCCTG
CCCCTCCTGCTCCTGCCCCTCCTCCTGCTCCTGCCCCTCCTGCCCCTCCTGCCCCTCCTCCTGCTCCTGC
CCCTCCTGCCCCTCCTCCTGCTCCTGCCCCTCCTCCTGCTCCTGCCCCTCCTGCCCCTCCTGCCCCTCCT
CCTGCTCCTGCCCCTCCTGCCCCTCCTCCTGCTCCTGCCCCTCCTCCTGCTCCTGCCCCTCCTGCCCCTC
CTGCCCCTCCTCCTGCTCCTGCCCCTCCTCCTGCTCCTGCCCCTCCTGCCCCTCCTGCCCCTCCTGCCCC
TCCTCCTGCTCCTGCCCCTCCTCCTGCTCCTGCCCCTCCTGCTCCTGCCCCTCCCGCTCCTGCTCCTGCT
CCTGTTCCACCGTGGGTCCCTTTGCAGCCAATGCAACTTGGACGTTTTTGGGGTCTCCGGACACCATCTC
TATGTCTTGGCCCTGATCCTGAGCCGCCCGGGGCTCCTGGTCTTCCGCCTCCTCGTCCTCGTCCTCTTCC
CCGTCCTCGTCCATGGTTATCACCCCCTCTTCTTTGAGGTCCACTGCCGCCGGAGCCTTCTGGTCCAGAT
GTGTCTCCCTTCTCTCCTAGGCCATTTCCAGGTCCTGTACCTGGCCCCTCGTCAGACATGATTCACACTA
AAAGAGATCAATAGACATCTTTATTAGACGACGCTCAGTGAATACAGGGAGTGCAGACTCCTGCCCCCTC
CAACAGCCCCCCCACCCTCATCCCCTTCATGGTCGCTGTCAGACAGATCCAGGTCTGAAAATTCCCCATC
CTCCGAACCATCCTCGTCCTCATCACCAATTACTCGCAGCCCGGAAAACTCCCGCTGAACATCCTCAAGA
TTTGCGTCCTGAGCCTCAAGCCAGGCCTCAAATTCCTCGTCCCCCTTTTTGCTGGACGGTAGGGATGGGG
ATTCTCGGGACCCCTCCTCTTCCTCTTCAAGGTCACCAGACAGAGATGCTACTGGGGCAACGGAAGAAAA
GCTGGGTGCGGCCTGTGAGGATCAGCTTATCGATGATAAGCTGTCAAACATGAGAATTCTTGAAGACGAA
AGGGCCTCGTGATACGCCTATTTTTATAGGTTAATGTCATGATAATAATGGTTTCTTAGACGTCAGGTGG
CACTTTTCGGGGAAATGTGCGCGGAACCCCTATTTGTTTATTTTTCTAAATACATTCAAATATGTATCCG
CTCATGAGACAATAACCCTGATAAATGCTTCAATAATATTGAAAAAGGAAGAGTATGAGTATTCAACATT
TCCGTGTCGCCCTTATTCCCTTTTTTGCGGCATTTTGCCTTCCTGTTTTTGCTCACCCAGAAACGCTGGT
GAAAGTAAAAGATGCTGAAGATCAGTTGGGTGCACGAGTGGGTTACATCGAACTGGATCTCAACAGCGGT
AAGATCCTTGAGAGTTTTCGCCCCGAAGAACGTTTTCCAATGATGAGCACTTTTAAAGTTCTGCTATGTG
GCGCGGTATTATCCCGTGTTGACGCCGGGCAAGAGCAACTCGGTCGCCGCATACACTATTCTCAGAATGA
CTTGGTTGAGTACTCACCAGTCACAGAAAAGCATCTTACGGATGGCATGACAGTAAGAGAATTATGCAGT
GCTGCCATAACCATGAGTGATAACACTGCGGCCAACTTACTTCTGACAACGATCGGAGGACCGAAGGAGC
TAACCGCTTTTTTGCACAACATGGGGGATCATGTAACTCGCCTTGATCGTTGGGAACCGGAGCTGAATGA
AGCCATACCAAACGACGAGCGTGACACCACGATGCCTGCAGCAATGGCAACAACGTTGCGCAAACTATTA
ACTGGCGAACTACTTACTCTAGCTTCCCGGCAACAATTAATAGACTGGATGGAGGCGGATAAAGTTGCAG
GACCACTTCTGCGCTCGGCCCTTCCGGCTGGCTGGTTTATTGCTGATAAATCTGGAGCCGGTGAGCGTGG
GTCTCGCGGTATCATTGCAGCACTGGGGCCAGATGGTAAGCCCTCCCGTATCGTAGTTATCTACACGACG
GGGAGTCAGGCAACTATGGATGAACGAAATAGACAGATCGCTGAGATAGGTGCCTCACTGATTAAGCATT
GGTAACTGTCAGACCAAGTTTACTCATATATACTTTAGATTGATTTAAAACTTCATTTTTAATTTAAAAG
GATCTAGGTGAAGATCCTTTTTGATAATCTCATGACCAAAATCCCTTAACGTGAGTTTTCGTTCCACTGA
GCGTCAGACCCCGTAGAAAAGATCAAAGGATCTTCTTGAGATCCTTTTTTTCTGCGCGTAATCTGCTGCT
TGCAAACAAAAAAACCACCGCTACCAGCGGTGGTTTGTTTGCCGGATCAAGAGCTACCAACTCTTTTTCC
GAAGGTAACTGGCTTCAGCAGAGCGCAGATACCAAATACTGTCCTTCTAGTGTAGCCGTAGTTAGGCCAC
CACTTCAAGAACTCTGTAGCACCGCCTACATACCTCGCTCTGCTAATCCTGTTACCAGTGGCTGCTGCCA
GTGGCGATAAGTCGTGTCTTACCGGGTTGGACTCAAGACGATAGTTACCGGATAAGGCGCAGCGGTCGGG
CTGAACGGGGGGTTCGTGCACACAGCCCAGCTTGGAGCGAACGACCTACACCGAACTGAGATACCTACAG
CGTGAGCTATGAGAAAGCGCCACGCTTCCCGAAGGGAGAAAGGCGGACAGGTATCCGGTAAGCGGCAGGG
TCGGAACAGGAGAGCGCACGAGGGAGCTTCCAGGGGGAAACGCCTGGTATCTTTATAGTCCTGTCGGGTT
TCGCCACCTCTGACTTGAGCGTCGATTTTTGTGATGCTCGTCAGGGGGGCGGAGCCTATGGAAAAACGCC
AGCAACGCGGCCTTTTTACGGTTCCTGGCCTTTTGCTGGCCTTGAAGCTGTCCCTGATGGTCGTCATCTA
CCTGCCTGGACAGCATGGCCTGCAACGCGGGCATCCCGATGCCGCCGGAAGCGAGAAGAATCATAATGGG
GAAGGCCATCCAGCCTCGCGTCGCGAACGCCAGCAAGACGTAGCCCAGCGCGTCGGCCCCGAGATGCGCC
GCGTGCGGCTGCTGGAGATGGCGGACGCGATGGATATGTTCTGCCAAGGGTTGGTTTGCGCATTCACAGT
TCTCCGCAAGAATTGATTGGCTCCAATTCTTGGAGTGGTGAATCCGTTAGCGAGGTGCCGCCCTGCTTCA
TCCCCGTGGCCCGTTGCTCGCGTTTGCTGGCGGTGTCCCCGGAAGAAATATATTTGCATGTCTTTAGTTC
TATGATGACACAAACCCCGCCCAGCGTCTTGTCATTGGCGAATTCGAACACGCAGATGCAGTCGGGGCGG
CGCGGTCCGAGGTCCACTTCGCATATTAAGGTGACGCGTGTGGCCTCGAACACCGAGCGACCCTGCAGCG
ACCCGCTTAACAGCGTCAACAGCGTGCCGCAGATCCCGGGGGGCAATGAGATATGAAAAAGCCTGAACTC
ACCGCGACGTCTGTCGAGAAGTTTCTGATCGAAAAGTTCGACAGCGTCTCCGACCTGATGCAGCTCTCGG
AGGGCGAAGAATCTCGTGCTTTCAGCTTCGATGTAGGAGGGCGTGGATATGTCCTGCGGGTAAATAGCTG
CGCCGATGGTTTCTACAAAGATCGTTATGTTTATCGGCACTTTGCATCGGCCGCGCTCCCGATTCCGGAA
GTGCTTGACATTGGGGAATTCAGCGAGAGCCTGACCTATTGCATCTCCCGCCGTGCACAGGGTGTCACGT
TGCAAGACCTGCCTGAAACCGAACTGCCCGCTGTTCTGCAGCCGGTCGCGGAGGCCATGGATGCGATCGC
TGCGGCCGATCTTAGCCAGACGAGCGGGTTCGGCCCATTCGGACCGCAAGGAATCGGTCAATACACTACA
TGGCGTGATTTCATATGCGCGATTGCTGATCCCCATGTGTATCACTGGCAAACTGTGATGGACGACACCG
TCAGTGCGTCCGTCGCGCAGGCTCTCGATGAGCTGATGCTTTGGGCCGAGGACTGCCCCGAAGTCCGGCA
CCTCGTGCACGCGGATTTCGGCTCCAACAATGTCCTGACGGACAATGGCCGCATAACAGCGGTCATTGAC
TGGAGCGAGGCGATGTTCGGGGATTCCCAATACGAGGTCGCCAACATCTTCTTCTGGAGGCCGTGGTTGG
CTTGTATGGAGCAGCAGACGCGCTACTTCGAGCGGAGGCATCCGGAGCTTGCAGGATCGCCGCGGCTCCG
GGCGTATATGCTCCGCATTGGTCTTGACCAACTCTATCAGAGCTTGGTTGACGGCAATTTCGATGATGCA
GCTTGGGCGCAGGGTCGATGCGACGCAATCGTCCGATCCGGAGCCGGGACTGTCGGGCGTACACAAATCG
CCCGCAGAAGCGCGGCCGTCTGGACCGATGGCTGTGTAGAAGTACTCGCCGATAGTGGAAACCGACGCCC
CAGCACTCGTCCGGATCGGGAGATGGGGGAGGCTAACTGAAACACGGAAGGAGACAATACCGGAAGGAAC
CCGCGCTATGACGGCAATAAAAAGACAGAATAAAACGCACGGGTGTTGGGTCGTTTGTTCATAAACGCGG
GGTTCGGTCCCAGGGCTGGCACTCTGTCGATACCCCACCGAGACCCCATTGGGGCCAATACGCCCGCGTT
TCTTCCTTTTCCCCACCCCACCCCCCAAGTTCGGGTGAAGGCCCAGGGCTCGCAGCCAACGTCGGGGCGG
CAGGCCCTGCCATAGCCACTGGCCCCGTGGGTTAGGGACGGGGTCCCCCATGGGGAATGGTTTATGGTTC
GTGGGGGTTATTATTTTGGGCGTTGCGTGGGGTCAGGTCCACGACTGGACTGAGCAGACAGACCCATGGT
TTTTGGATGGCCTGGGCATGGACCGCATGTACTGGCGCGACACGAACACCGGGCGTCTGTGGCTGCCAAA
CACCCCCGACCCCCAAAAACCACCGCGCGGATTTCTGGCGTGCCAAGCTAGTCGACCAATTCTCATGTTT
GACAGCTTATCATCGCAGATCCGGGCAACGTTGTTGCCATTGCTGCAGGCGCAGAACTGGTAGGTATGGA
AGATCTATACATTGAATCAATATTGGCAATTAGCCATATTAGTCATTGGTTATATAGCATAAATCAATAT
TGGCTATTGGCCATTGCATACGTTGTATCTATATCATAATATGTACATTTATATTGGCTCATGTCCAATA
TGACCGCCATGTTGACATTGATTATTGACTAGTTATTAATAGTAATCAATTACGGGGTCATTAGTTCATA
GCCCATATATGGAGTTCCGCGTTACATAACTTACGGTAAATGGCCCGCCTGGCTGACCGCCCAACGACCC
CCGCCCATTGACGTCAATAATGACGTATGTTCCCATAGTAACGCCAATAGGGACTTTCCATTGACGTCAA
TGGGTGGAGTATTTACGGTAAACTGCCCACTTGGCAGTACATCAAGTGTATCATATGCCAAGTCCGCCCC
CTATTGACGTCAATGACGGTAAATGGCCCGCCTGGCATTATGCCCAGTACATGACCTTACGGGACTTTCC
TACTTGGCAGTACATCTACGTATTAGTCATCGCTATTACCATGGTGATGCGGTTTTGGCAGTACACCAAT
GGGCGTGGATAGCGGTTTGACTCACGGGGATTTCCAAGTCTCCACCCCATTGACGTCAATGGGAGTTTGT
TTTGGCACCAAAATCAACGGGACTTTCCAAAATGTCGTAATAACCCCGCCCCGTTGACGCAAATGGGCGG
TAGGCGTGTACGGTGGGAGGTCTATATAAGCAGAGCTCGTTTAGTGAACCGTCAGATCTCTAGAAGCTGG
GTACCAGCTGCTAGCGCCACCATGGAGACCACCCCCCTGAACAGTCAAAAGCAACTCTCTGCCTGTGAGG
ATGGAGAGGACTGTCAGGAGAATGGCGTTCTTCAAAAGGTTGTACCCACCCCTGGAGATAAGGTGGAAAG
CGGCCAGATTTCCAACGGCTACAGCGCCGTGCCATCACCTGGAGCCGGGGATGATACACGGCACAGCATT
CCCGCAACCACCACGACACTGGTTGCAGAGCTTCACCAGGGCGAGAGGGAGACGTGGGGCAAAAAGGTAG
ATCATCTGCTTTCCGTGATCGGTTACGCGGTCGATCTGGGGAACGTGTGGAGGTTCCCTTACATTTGTTA
CCAAAACGGAGGGGGTGCCTTCTTGCTGCCCTACACAATTATGGCGATTTTTGGGGGTATCCCGCTCTTC
TACATGGAACTGGCCTTGGGTCAGTACCACCGGAACGGCTGCATTAGCATTTGGCGCAAGATATGCCCCA
TTTTCAAGGGAATCGGATACGCAATCTGTATAATCGCGTTCTATATTGCATCATATTACAACACCATCAT
GGCCTGGGCCCTTTATTACTTGATCAGCAGTTTCACCGACCAATTGCCGTGGACGAGCTGTAAGAACTCA
TGGAATACCGGGAACTGTACCAACTACTTCTCTGAGGACAGCTCAGGAGGTAGCGGGGGTGAACAGAAGC
TGATTAGCGAGGAGGACTTGGGCAGTCCAGGCGGAAGCGGCAACATCACTTGGACACTCCATAGTACGAG
CCCCGCAGAGGAGTTTTACACCAGGCACGTACTGCAGATTCATAGGAGCAAGGGTCTGCAAGACCTGGGC
GGTATTAGCTGGCAGCTCGCATTGTGCATAATGTTGATCTTTACGGTGATCTATTTCTCTATCTGGAAGG
GAGTAAAGACATCCGGCAAGGTGGTGTGGGTGACGGCGACCTTCCCCTACATTATACTCAGCGTGTTGTT
GGTGAGGGGGGCAACCCTGCCTGGGGCCTGGCGAGGCGTGCTGTTCTATCTCAAGCCAAACTGGCAGAAG
CTTCTTGAAACCGGAGTGTGGATCGACGCGGCCGCGCAAATCTTCTTTTCCCTCGGTCCCGGCTTCGGGG
TCCTTCTGGCATTCGCAAGCTACAACAAGTTCAACAATAACTGCTACCAGGACGCCCTCGTGACAAGTGT
AGTGAACTGCATGACCTCTTTCGTGAGCGGGTTTGTGATCTTCACAGTACTCGGATATATGGCTGAGATG
AGGAACGAAGATGTTAGTGAGGTTGCCAAAGACGCTGGCCCGAGCCTGTTGTTCATCACATACGCCGAGG
CTATCGCGAACATGCCCGCATCTACTTTCTTCGCCATCATCTTTTTCCTGATGCTGATAACCCTTGGGCT
GGATAGCACCTTCGCCGGACTGGAGGGTGTCATCACTGCCGTTCTCGACGAGTTCCCCCATGTGTGGGCC
AAGCGACGGGAAAGGTTCGTGCTGGCCGTCGTAATCACATGCTTCTTCGGCTCACTGGTGACCCTTACCT
TTGGCGGTGCGTACGTGGTCAAGCTGCTCGAAGAGTACGCCACTGGACCGGCGGTTCTGACCGTGGCATT
GATCGAGGCCGTGGCCGTAAGCTGGTTTTACGGCATCACGCAGTTCTGTAGGGACGTGAAAGAGATGCTG
GGCTTTTCTCCCGGTTGGTTTTGGAGGATTTGTTGGGTAGCAATTAGCCCCCTGTTTCTCCTTTTCATTA
TTTGCTCTTTTCTGATGTCTCCACCGCAGCTCCGACTGTTTCAGTACAACTACCCCTACTGGTCAATTAT
CCTGGGCTATTGTATCGGCACCTCAAGTTTCATCTGCATCCCCACATACATCGCATACAGACTGATAATT
ACGCCCGGTACTTTTAAGGAGCGAATCATTAAAAGCATAACCCCCGAAACCCCCACCGAGATCCCTTGTG
GCGATATAAGACTCAATGCGGTCTAATAGCTCGAG
