>Addgene plasmid #107478 | pCEP4-SERTF88H-myc | addgene partial sequence | sequence record 205622 | Addgene Partial NGS Result
TCCTGCCCCTCCTCCTGCTCCTGCCCCTCCTCCTGCTCCTGCCCCTCCTGCTCCTGCCCCTCCCGCTCCT
GCTCCTGCTCCTGTTCCACCGTGGGTCCCTTTGCAGCCAATGCAACTTGGACGTTTTTGGGGTCTCCGGA
CACCATCTCTATGTCTTGGCCCTGATCCTGAGCCGCCCGGGGCTCCTGGTCTTCCGCCTCCTCGTCCTCG
TCCTCTTCCCCGTCCTCGTCCATGGTTATCACCCCCTCTTCTTTGAGGTCCACTGCCGCCGGAGCCTTCT
GGTCCAGATGTGTCTCCCTTCTCTCCTAGGCCATTTCCAGGTCCTGTACCTGGCCCCTCGTCAGACATGA
TTCACACTAAAAGAGATCAATAGACATCTTTATTAGACGACGCTCAGTGAATACAGGGAGTGCAGACTCC
TGCCCCCTCCAACAGCCCCCCCACCCTCATCCCCTTCATGGTCGCTGTCAGACAGATCCAGGTCTGAAAA
TTCCCCATCCTCCGAACCATCCTCGTCCTCATCACCAATTACTCGCAGCCCGGAAAACTCCCGCTGAACA
TCCTCAAGATTTGCGTCCTGAGCCTCAAGCCAGGCCTCAAATTCCTCGTCCCCCTTTTTGCTGGACGGTA
GGGATGGGGATTCTCGGGACCCCTCCTCTTCCTCTTCAAGGTCACCAGACAGAGATGCTACTGGGGCAAC
GGAAGAAAAGCTGGGTGCGGCCTGTGAGGATCAGCTTATCGATGATAAGCTGTCAAACATGAGAATTCTT
GAAGACGAAAGGGCCTCGTGATACGCCTATTTTTATAGGTTAATGTCATGATAATAATGGTTTCTTAGAC
GTCAGGTGGCACTTTTCGGGGAAATGTGCGCGGAACCCCTATTTGTTTATTTTTCTAAATACATTCAAAT
ATGTATCCGCTCATGAGACAATAACCCTGATAAATGCTTCAATAATATTGAAAAAGGAAGAGTATGAGTA
TTCAACATTTCCGTGTCGCCCTTATTCCCTTTTTTGCGGCATTTTGCCTTCCTGTTTTTGCTCACCCAGA
AACGCTGGTGAAAGTAAAAGATGCTGAAGATCAGTTGGGTGCACGAGTGGGTTACATCGAACTGGATCTC
AACAGCGGTAAGATCCTTGAGAGTTTTCGCCCCGAAGAACGTTTTCCAATGATGAGCACTTTTAAAGTTC
TGCTATGTGGCGCGGTATTATCCCGTGTTGACGCCGGGCAAGAGCAACTCGGTCGCCGCATACACTATTC
TCAGAATGACTTGGTTGAGTACTCACCAGTCACAGAAAAGCATCTTACGGATGGCATGACAGTAAGAGAA
TTATGCAGTGCTGCCATAACCATGAGTGATAACACTGCGGCCAACTTACTTCTGACAACGATCGGAGGAC
CGAAGGAGCTAACCGCTTTTTTGCACAACATGGGGGATCATGTAACTCGCCTTGATCGTTGGGAACCGGA
GCTGAATGAAGCCATACCAAACGACGAGCGTGACACCACGATGCCTGCAGCAATGGCAACAACGTTGCGC
AAACTATTAACTGGCGAACTACTTACTCTAGCTTCCCGGCAACAATTAATAGACTGGATGGAGGCGGATA
AAGTTGCAGGACCACTTCTGCGCTCGGCCCTTCCGGCTGGCTGGTTTATTGCTGATAAATCTGGAGCCGG
TGAGCGTGGGTCTCGCGGTATCATTGCAGCACTGGGGCCAGATGGTAAGCCCTCCCGTATCGTAGTTATC
TACACGACGGGGAGTCAGGCAACTATGGATGAACGAAATAGACAGATCGCTGAGATAGGTGCCTCACTGA
TTAAGCATTGGTAACTGTCAGACCAAGTTTACTCATATATACTTTAGATTGATTTAAAACTTCATTTTTA
ATTTAAAAGGATCTAGGTGAAGATCCTTTTTGATAATCTCATGACCAAAATCCCTTAACGTGAGTTTTCG
TTCCACTGAGCGTCAGACCCCGTAGAAAAGATCAAAGGATCTTCTTGAGATCCTTTTTTTCTGCGCGTAA
TCTGCTGCTTGCAAACAAAAAAACCACCGCTACCAGCGGTGGTTTGTTTGCCGGATCAAGAGCTACCAAC
TCTTTTTCCGAAGGTAACTGGCTTCAGCAGAGCGCAGATACCAAATACTGTCCTTCTAGTGTAGCCGTAG
TTAGGCCACCACTTCAAGAACTCTGTAGCACCGCCTACATACCTCGCTCTGCTAATCCTGTTACCAGTGG
CTGCTGCCAGTGGCGATAAGTCGTGTCTTACCGGGTTGGACTCAAGACGATAGTTACCGGATAAGGCGCA
GCGGTCGGGCTGAACGGGGGGTTCGTGCACACAGCCCAGCTTGGAGCGAACGACCTACACCGAACTGAGA
TACCTACAGCGTGAGCTATGAGAAAGCGCCACGCTTCCCGAAGGGAGAAAGGCGGACAGGTATCCGGTAA
GCGGCAGGGTCGGAACAGGAGAGCGCACGAGGGAGCTTCCAGGGGGAAACGCCTGGTATCTTTATAGTCC
TGTCGGGTTTCGCCACCTCTGACTTGAGCGTCGATTTTTGTGATGCTCGTCAGGGGGGCGGAGCCTATGG
AAAAACGCCAGCAACGCGGCCTTTTTACGGTTCCTGGCCTTTTGCTGGCCTTGAAGCTGTCCCTGATGGT
CGTCATCTACCTGCCTGGACAGCATGGCCTGCAACGCGGGCATCCCGATGCCGCCGGAAGCGAGAAGAAT
CATAATGGGGAAGGCCATCCAGCCTCGCGTCGCGAACGCCAGCAAGACGTAGCCCAGCGCGTCGGCCCCG
AGATGCGCCGCGTGCGGCTGCTGGAGATGGCGGACGCGATGGATATGTTCTGCCAAGGGTTGGTTTGCGC
ATTCACAGTTCTCCGCAAGAATTGATTGGCTCCAATTCTTGGAGTGGTGAATCCGTTAGCGAGGTGCCGC
CCTGCTTCATCCCCGTGGCCCGTTGCTCGCGTTTGCTGGCGGTGTCCCCGGAAGAAATATATTTGCATGT
CTTTAGTTCTATGATGACACAAACCCCGCCCAGCGTCTTGTCATTGGCGAATTCGAACACGCAGATGCAG
TCGGGGCGGCGCGGTCCGAGGTCCACTTCGCATATTAAGGTGACGCGTGTGGCCTCGAACACCGAGCGAC
CCTGCAGCGACCCGCTTAACAGCGTCAACAGCGTGCCGCAGATCCCGGGGGGCAATGAGATATGAAAAAG
CCTGAACTCACCGCGACGTCTGTCGAGAAGTTTCTGATCGAAAAGTTCGACAGCGTCTCCGACCTGATGC
AGCTCTCGGAGGGCGAAGAATCTCGTGCTTTCAGCTTCGATGTAGGAGGGCGTGGATATGTCCTGCGGGT
AAATAGCTGCGCCGATGGTTTCTACAAAGATCGTTATGTTTATCGGCACTTTGCATCGGCCGCGCTCCCG
ATTCCGGAAGTGCTTGACATTGGGGAATTCAGCGAGAGCCTGACCTATTGCATCTCCCGCCGTGCACAGG
GTGTCACGTTGCAAGACCTGCCTGAAACCGAACTGCCCGCTGTTCTGCAGCCGGTCGCGGAGGCCATGGA
TGCGATCGCTGCGGCCGATCTTAGCCAGACGAGCGGGTTCGGCCCATTCGGACCGCAAGGAATCGGTCAA
TACACTACATGGCGTGATTTCATATGCGCGATTGCTGATCCCCATGTGTATCACTGGCAAACTGTGATGG
ACGACACCGTCAGTGCGTCCGTCGCGCAGGCTCTCGATGAGCTGATGCTTTGGGCCGAGGACTGCCCCGA
AGTCCGGCACCTCGTGCACGCGGATTTCGGCTCCAACAATGTCCTGACGGACAATGGCCGCATAACAGCG
GTCATTGACTGGAGCGAGGCGATGTTCGGGGATTCCCAATACGAGGTCGCCAACATCTTCTTCTGGAGGC
CGTGGTTGGCTTGTATGGAGCAGCAGACGCGCTACTTCGAGCGGAGGCATCCGGAGCTTGCAGGATCGCC
GCGGCTCCGGGCGTATATGCTCCGCATTGGTCTTGACCAACTCTATCAGAGCTTGGTTGACGGCAATTTC
GATGATGCAGCTTGGGCGCAGGGTCGATGCGACGCAATCGTCCGATCCGGAGCCGGGACTGTCGGGCGTA
CACAAATCGCCCGCAGAAGCGCGGCCGTCTGGACCGATGGCTGTGTAGAAGTACTCGCCGATAGTGGAAA
CCGACGCCCCAGCACTCGTCCGGATCGGGAGATGGGGGAGGCTAACTGAAACACGGAAGGAGACAATACC
GGAAGGAACCCGCGCTATGACGGCAATAAAAAGACAGAATAAAACGCACGGGTGTTGGGTCGTTTGTTCA
TAAACGCGGGGTTCGGTCCCAGGGCTGGCACTCTGTCGATACCCCACCGAGACCCCATTGGGGCCAATAC
GCCCGCGTTTCTTCCTTTTCCCCACCCCACCCCCCAAGTTCGGGTGAAGGCCCAGGGCTCGCAGCCAACG
TCGGGGCGGCAGGCCCTGCCATAGCCACTGGCCCCGTGGGTTAGGGACGGGGTCCCCCATGGGGAATGGT
TTATGGTTCGTGGGGGTTATTATTTTGGGCGTTGCGTGGGGTCAGGTCCACGACTGGACTGAGCAGACAG
ACCCATGGTTTTTGGATGGCCTGGGCATGGACCGCATGTACTGGCGCGACACGAACACCGGGCGTCTGTG
GCTGCCAAACACCCCCGACCCCCAAAAACCACCGCGCGGATTTCTGGCGTGCCAAGCTAGTCGACCAATT
CTCATGTTTGACAGCTTATCATCGCAGATCCGGGCAACGTTGTTGCCATTGCTGCAGGCGCAGAACTGGT
AGGTATGGAAGATCTATACATTGAATCAATATTGGCAATTAGCCATATTAGTCATTGGTTATATAGCATA
AATCAATATTGGCTATTGGCCATTGCATACGTTGTATCTATATCATAATATGTACATTTATATTGGCTCA
TGTCCAATATGACCGCCATGTTGACATTGATTATTGACTAGTTATTAATAGTAATCAATTACGGGGTCAT
TAGTTCATAGCCCATATATGGAGTTCCGCGTTACATAACTTACGGTAAATGGCCCGCCTGGCTGACCGCC
CAACGACCCCCGCCCATTGACGTCAATAATGACGTATGTTCCCATAGTAACGCCAATAGGGACTTTCCAT
TGACGTCAATGGGTGGAGTATTTACGGTAAACTGCCCACTTGGCAGTACATCAAGTGTATCATATGCCAA
GTCCGCCCCCTATTGACGTCAATGACGGTAAATGGCCCGCCTGGCATTATGCCCAGTACATGACCTTACG
GGACTTTCCTACTTGGCAGTACATCTACGTATTAGTCATCGCTATTACCATGGTGATGCGGTTTTGGCAG
TACACCAATGGGCGTGGATAGCGGTTTGACTCACGGGGATTTCCAAGTCTCCACCCCATTGACGTCAATG
GGAGTTTGTTTTGGCACCAAAATCAACGGGACTTTCCAAAATGTCGTAATAACCCCGCCCCGTTGACGCA
AATGGGCGGTAGGCGTGTACGGTGGGAGGTCTATATAAGCAGAGCTCGTTTAGTGAACCGTCAGATCTCT
AGAAGCTGGGTACCAGCTGCTAGCGCCACCATGGAGACCACCCCCCTGAACAGTCAAAAGCAACTCTCTG
CCTGTGAGGATGGAGAGGACTGTCAGGAGAATGGCGTTCTTCAAAAGGTTGTACCCACCCCTGGAGATAA
GGTGGAAAGCGGCCAGATTTCCAACGGCTACAGCGCCGTGCCATCACCTGGAGCCGGGGATGATACACGG
CACAGCATTCCCGCAACCACCACGACACTGGTTGCAGAGCTTCACCAGGGCGAGAGGGAGACGTGGGGCA
AAAAGGTAGATCATCTGCTTTCCGTGATCGGTTACGCGGTCGATCTGGGGAACGTGTGGAGGTTCCCTTA
CATTTGTTACCAAAACGGAGGGGGTGCCTTCTTGCTGCCCTACACAATTATGGCGATTTTTGGGGGTATC
CCGCTCTTCTACATGGAACTGGCCTTGGGTCAGTACCACCGGAACGGCTGCATTAGCATTTGGCGCAAGA
TATGCCCCATTTTCAAGGGAATCGGATACGCAATCTGTATAATCGCGTTCTATATTGCATCATATTACAA
CACCATCATGGCCTGGGCCCTTTATTACTTGATCAGCAGTTTCACCGACCAATTGCCGTGGACGAGCTGT
AAGAACTCATGGAATACCGGGAACTGTACCAACTACTTCTCTGAGGACAGCTCAGGAGGTAGCGGGGGTG
AACAGAAGCTGATTAGCGAGGAGGACTTGGGCAGTCCAGGCGGAAGCGGCAACATCACTTGGACACTCCA
TAGTACGAGCCCCGCAGAGGAGTTTTACACCAGGCACGTACTGCAGATTCATAGGAGCAAGGGTCTGCAA
GACCTGGGCGGTATTAGCTGGCAGCTCGCATTGTGCATAATGTTGATCTTTACGGTGATCTATTTCTCTA
TCTGGAAGGGAGTAAAGACATCCGGCAAGGTGGTGTGGGTGACGGCGACCTTCCCCTACATTATACTCAG
CGTGTTGTTGGTGAGGGGGGCAACCCTGCCTGGGGCCTGGCGAGGCGTGCTGTTCTATCTCAAGCCAAAC
TGGCAGAAGCTTCTTGAAACCGGAGTGTGGATCGACGCGGCCGCGCAAATCTTCTTTTCCCTCGGTCCCG
GCTTCGGGGTCCTTCTGGCATTCGCAAGCTACAACAAGTTCAACAATAACTGCTACCAGGACGCCCTCGT
GACAAGTGTAGTGAACTGCATGACCTCTTTCGTGAGCGGGTTTGTGATCTTCACAGTACTCGGATATATG
GCTGAGATGAGGAACGAAGATGTTAGTGAGGTTGCCAAAGACGCTGGCCCGAGCCTGTTGTTCATCACAT
ACGCCGAGGCTATCGCGAACATGCCCGCATCTACTTTCTTCGCCATCATCTTTTTCCTGATGCTGATAAC
CCTTGGGCTGGATAGCACCTTCGCCGGACTGGAGGGTGTCATCACTGCCGTTCTCGACGAGTTCCCCCAT
GTGTGGGCCAAGCGACGGGAAAGGTTCGTGCTGGCCGTCGTAATCACATGCTTCTTCGGCTCACTGGTGA
CCCTTACCTTTGGCGGTGCGTACGTGGTCAAGCTGCTCGAAGAGTACGCCACTGGACCGGCGGTTCTGAC
CGTGGCATTGATCGAGGCCGTGGCCGTAAGCTGGTTTTACGGCATCACGCAGTTCTGTAGGGACGTGAAA
GAGATGCTGGGCTTTTCTCCCGGTTGGTTTTGGAGGATTTGTTGGGTAGCAATTAGCCCCCTGTTTCTCC
TTTTCATTATTTGCTCTTTTCTGATGTCTCCACCGCAGCTCCGACTGTTTCAGTACAACTACCCCTACTG
GTCAATTATCCTGGGCTATTGTATCGGCACCTCAAGTTTCATCTGCATCCCCACATACATCGCATACAGA
CTGATAATTACGCCCGGTACTTTTAAGGAGCGAATCATTAAAAGCATAACCCCCGAAACCCCCACCGAGA
TCCCTTGTGGCGATATAAGACTCAATGCGGTCTAATAGCTCGAGGCCGGCAAGGCCGGATCCAGACATGA
TAAGATACATTGATGAGTTTGGACAAACCACAACTAGAATGCAGTGAAAAAAATGCTTTATTTGTGAAAT
TTGTGATGCTATTGCTTTATTTGTAACCATTATAAGCTGCAATAAACAAGTTAACAACAACAATTGCATT
CATTTTATGTTTCAGGTTCAGGGGGAGGTGTGGGAGGTTTTTTAAAGCAAGTAAAACCTCTACAAATGTG
GTATGGCTGATTATGATCCGGCTGCCTCGCGCGTTTCGGTGATGACGGTGAAAACCTCTGACACATGCAG
CTCCCGGAGACGGTCACAGCTTGTCTGTAAGCGGATGCCGGGAGCAGACAAGCCCGTCAGGGCGCGTCAG
CGGGTGTTGGCGGGTGTCGGGGCGCAGCCATGAGGTCGACTCTAGAGGATCGATCCCCGCCCCGGACGAA
CTAAACCTGACTACGACATCTCTGCCCCTTCTTCGCGGGGCAGTGCATGTAATCCCTTCAGTTGGTTGGT
ACAACTTGCCAACTGGGCCCTGTTCCACATGTGACACGGGGGGGGACCAAACACAAAGGGGTTCTCTGAC
TGTAGTTGACATCCTTATAAATGGATGTGCACATTTGCCAACACTGAGTGGCTTTCATCCTGGAGCAGAC
TTTGCAGTCTGTGGACTGCAACACAACATTGCCTTTATGTGTAACTCTTGGCTGAAGCTCTTACACCAAT
GCTGGGGGACATGTACCTCCCAGGGGCCCAGGAAGACTACGGGAGGCTACACCAACGTCAATCAGAGGGG
CCTGTGTAGCTACCGATAAGCGGACCCTCAAGAGGGCATTAGCAATAGTGTTTATAAGGCCCCCTTGTTA
ACCCTAAACGGGTAGCATATGCTTCCCGGGTAGTAGTATATACTATCCAGACTAACCCTAATTCAATAGC
ATATGTTACCCAACGGGAAGCATATGCTATCGAATTAGGGTTAGTAAAAGGGTCCTAAGGAACAGCGATA
TCTCCCACCCCATGAGCTGTCACGGTTTTATTTACATGGGGTCAGGATTCCACGAGGGTAGTGAACCATT
TTAGTCACAAGGGCAGTGGCTGAAGATCAAGGAGCGGGCAGTGAACTCTCCTGAATCTTCGCCTGCTTCT
TCATTCTCCTTCGTTTAGCTAATAGAATAACTGCTGAGTTGTGAACAGTAAGGTGTATGTGAGGTGCTCG
AAAACAAGGTTTCAGGTGACGCCCCCAGAATAAAATTTGGACGGGGGGTTCAGTGGTGGCATTGTGCTAT
GACACCAATATAACCCTCACAAACCCCTTGGGCAATAAATACTAGTGTAGGAATGAAACATTCTGAATAT
CTTTAACAATAGAAATCCATGGGGTGGGGACAAGCCGTAAAGACTGGATGTCCATCTCACACGAATTTAT
GGCTATGGGCAACACATAATCCTAGTGCAATATGATACTGGGGTTATTAAGATGTGTCCCAGGCAGGGAC
CAAGACAGGTGAACCATGTTGTTACACTCTATTTGTAACAAGGGGAAAGAGAGTGGACGCCGACAGCAGC
GGACTCCACTGGTTGTCTCTAACACCCCCGAAAATTAAACGGGGCTCCACGCCAATGGGGCCCATAAACA
AAGACAAGTGGCCACTCTTTTTTTTGAAATTGTGGAGTGGGGGCACGCGTCAGCCCCCACACGCCGCCCT
GCGGTTTTGGACTGTAAAATAAGGGTGTAATAACTTGGCTGATTGTAACCCCGCTAACCACTGCGGTCAA
ACCACTTGCCCACAAAACCACTAATGGCACCCCGGGGAATACCTGCATAAGTAGGTGGGCGGGCCAAGAT
AGGGGCGCGATTGCTGCGATCTGGAGGACAAATTACACACACTTGCGCCTGAGCGCCAAGCACAGGGTTG
TTGGTCCTCATATTCACGAGGTCGCTGAGAGCACGGTGGGCTAATGTTGCCATGGGTAGCATATACTACC
CAAATATCTGGATAGCATATGCTATCCTAATCTATATCTGGGTAGCATAGGCTATCCTAATCTATATCTG
GGTAGCATATGCTATCCTAATCTATATCTGGGTAGTATATGCTATCCTAATTTATATCTGGGTAGCATAG
GCTATCCTAATCTATATCTGGGTAGCATATGCTATCCTAATCTATATCTGGGTAGTATATGCTATCCTAA
TCTGTATCCGGGTAGCATATGCTATCCTAATAGAGATTAGGGTAGTATATGCTATCCTAATTTATATCTG
GGTAGCATATACTACCCAAATATCTGGATAGCATATGCTATCCTAATCTATATCTGGGTAGCATATGCTA
TCCTAATCTATATCTGGGTAGCATAGGCTATCCTAATCTATATCTGGGTAGCATATGCTATCCTAATCTA
TATCTGGGTAGTATATGCTATCCTAATTTATATCTGGGTAGCATAGGCTATCCTAATCTATATCTGGGTA
GCATATGCTATCCTAATCTATATCTGGGTAGTATATGCTATCCTAATCTGTATCCGGGTAGCATATGCTA
TCCTCATGCATATACAGTCAGCATATGATACCCAGTAGTAGAGTGGGAGTGCTATCCTTTGCATATGCCG
CCACCTCCCAAGGGGGCGTGAATTTTCGCTGCTTGTCCTTTTCCTGCTGGTTGCTCCCATTCTTAGGTGA
ATTTAAGGAGGCCAGGCTAAAGCCGTCGCATGTCTGATTGCTCACCAGGTAAATGTCGCTAATGTTTTCC
AACGCGAGAAGGTGTTGAGCGCGGAGCTGAGTGACGTGACAACATGGGTATGCCCAATTGCCCCATGTTG
GGAGGACGAAAATGGTGACAAGACAGATGGCCAGAAATACACCAACAGCACGCATGATGTCTACTGGGGA
TTTATTCTTTAGTGCGGGGGAATACACGGCTTTTAATACGATTGAGGGCGTCTCCTAACAAGTTACATCA
CTCCTGCCCTTCCTCACCCTCATCTCCATCACCTCCTTCATCTCCGTCATCTCCGTCATCACCCTCCGCG
GCAGCCCCTTCCACCATAGGTGGAAACCAGGGAGGCAAATCTACTCCATCGTCAAAGCTGCACACAGTCA
CCCTGATATTGCAGGTAGGAGCGGGCTTTGTCATAACAAGGTCCTTAATCGCATCCTTCAAAACCTCAGC
AAATATATGAGTTTGTAAAAAGACCATGAAATAACAGACAATGGACTCCCTTAGCGGGCCAGGTTGTGGG
CCGGGTCCAGGGGCCATTCCAAAGGGGAGACGACTCAATGGTGTAAGACGACATTGTGGAATAGCAAGGG
CAGTTCCTCGCCTTAGGTTGTAAAGGGAGGTCTTACTACCTCCATATACGAACACACCGGCGACCCAAGT
TCCTTCGTCGGTAGTCCTTTCTACGTGACTCCTAGCCAGGAGAGCTCTTAAACCTTCTGCAATGTTCTCA
AATTTCGGGTTGGAACCTCCTTGACCACGATGCTTTCCAAACCACCCTCCTTTTTTGCGCCTGCCTCCAT
CACCCTGACCCCGGGGTCCAGTGCTTGGGCCTTCTCCTGGGTCATCTGCGGGGCCCTGCTCTATCGCTCC
CGGGGGCACGTCAGGCTCACCATCTGGGCCACCTTCTTGGTGGTATTCAAAATAATCGGCTTCCCCTACA
GGGTGGAAAAATGGCCTTCTACCTGGAGGGGGCCTGCGCGGTGGAGACCCGGATGATGATGACTGACTAC
TGGGACTCCTGGGCCTCTTTTCTCCACGTCCACGACCTCTCCCCCTGGCTCTTTCACGACTTCCCCCCCT
GGCTCTTTCACGTCCTCTACCCCGGCGGCCTCCACTACCTCCTCGACCCCGGCCTCCACTACCTCCTCGA
CCCCGGCCTCCACTGCCTCCTCGACCCCGGCCTCCACCTCCTGCTCCTGCC
